Addgene plasmid #16855: XE169 mouse Wnt-1-myc-pGEM4
Depositing lab: Randall Moon. Depositing organization: University of Washington. Publication: Ectopic expression of the proto-oncogene int-1 in Xenopus embryos leads to duplication of the embryonic axis. McMahon AP, Moon RT. Cell. 1989 Sep 22;58(6):1075-84. doi: 10.1016/0092-8674(89)90506-0. PubMed 2673541.
Backbone
  Vector backbone: pGEM4
  Backbone size w/o insert (bp): 2746
  Vector type: Xenopus Expression
Growth in bacteria
  Bacterial resistance: Ampicillin, 100 μg/mL
  Growth temperature: 37°C
  Growth strain: DH5alpha
  Copy number: Unknown
Gene/Insert
  Gene/Insert name: Wnt-1-myc (alt name: Wnt-1)
  Species: M. musculus (mouse)
  GenBank ID: NM_021279.4
  Entrez Gene: Wnt1 (a.k.a. Int-1, Wnt-1, sw, swaying)
  Tag / fusion protein: Myc
  Cloning method: Restriction Enzyme; 5′ cloning site unknown (unknown if destroyed); 3′ cloning site unknown (unknown if destroyed)
  Sequencing primers: 5′ M13-Rev; 3′ M13-F20
Terms and licenses: Academic/Nonprofit Terms; Industry Terms: Not Available to Industry
Depositor comments: Description: Full coding sequence of mouse Wnt-1 (int-1 in early literature), with one internal c-myc epitope. Protein can be immunoprecipitated, recognized in whole mount immunostaining, and detected by western blot, using the anti-c-myc antibody 9E-10. Species of Sequence Origin: mouse. Notes for Use: Linearize with Eco R1 and transcribe with T7 to make RNA. Reference: This is the clone published as p284 in AP McMahon and RT Moon, Cell 58: 1075-1084 (1989).
How to cite: XE169 mouse Wnt-1-myc-pGEM4 was a gift from Randall Moon (Addgene plasmid # 16855 ; http://n2t.net/addgene:16855 ; RRID:Addgene_16855)
