[The description below was written by a language model from this plasmid's Addgene catalogue record.]
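Description:
XE169 mouse Wnt-1-myc-pGEM4 is an in vitro transcription template built on the small bacterial cloning vector pGEM4 (backbone recorded as 2746 bp) and catalogued as a Xenopus expression construct. It is propagated in E. coli under ampicillin selection; the copy number is not recorded. pGEM-series vectors place bacteriophage RNA polymerase promoters on either side of the cloning site. Expression in this system therefore does not come from a eukaryotic promoter. Instead, synthetic RNA is made from the plasmid and introduced into embryos. The depositor's notes say the plasmid is linearized with EcoRI and transcribed from the T7 promoter to produce sense RNA. The restriction sites used to insert the cDNA are not recorded, and no feature table is available to confirm the layout of individual elements.

The insert is the full coding sequence of mouse Wnt1, called int-1 in the early literature, carrying a single c-myc epitope placed internally in the protein rather than at either terminus. According to the depositor, this tag allows the expressed protein to be immunoprecipitated, visualized by whole-mount immunostaining, and detected on western blots with the anti-c-myc antibody 9E10. The clone corresponds to a construct from the original work showing that ectopic expression of int-1 in Xenopus embryos duplicates the embryonic axis. Its typical use is to generate Wnt-1 mRNA for gain-of-function studies of Wnt signalling and axis formation in frog embryos, with the epitope providing a way to follow the exogenous protein.
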