>Addgene plasmid #16855 | XE169 mouse Wnt-1-myc-pGEM4 | addgene partial sequence | sequence record 53300 | T7 5'-TAATACGACTCACTATAGGG-3'
ACTCTAGAGGATCTGCCTATAAGAGGCGGTGCCTCCCGCAGTGGCTGCTTCAGCCCAGCAGCCAGGACAG
CGAACCATGCTGCCTGCGGCCCGCCTCCAGACTTATTAGAGCCAGCCTGGGAACTCGCATCACTGCCCTC
ACCGCTGTGTCCAGTCCCACCGTCGCGGACAGCAACCACAGTCGTCAGAACCGCAGCACAGAACCAGCAA
GGCCAGGCAGGCCATGGGGCTCTGGGCGCTGCTGCCCAGCTGGGTTTCTACTACGTTGCTACTGGCACTG
ACCGCTCTGCCCGCAGCCCTGGCTGCCAACAGTAGTGGCCGATGGTGGGGCATCGTGAACATAGCCTCCT
CCACGAACCTGTTGACGGATTCCAAGAGTCTGCAGCTGGTGCTCGAGCCCAGTCTGCAGCTGCTGAGCCG
CAAGCAGCGGCGACTGATCCGACAGAACCCGGGGATCGAGCAAAAGCTGATTTCTGAGGAGGATCTGATC
CTGCACAGCGTGAGTGGAGGGCTCCAGAGCGCTGTGCGAGAGTGCAAATGGCAATTCCGAAACCGCCGCT
GGAACTGCCCCACTGCTCCGGGGCCCCACCTCTTCGGCAAGATCGTCAACCGAGGCTGCCGAGAAACAGC
GTTCATCTTCGCAATCACCTCCGCCGGGGTCACACATTCCGTGGCGCGCTCCTGCTCCGAAGGCTCCATC
GAGTCCTGCACCTGCGACTACCGGCGGCGCGGCCCTGGGGGCCCCGACTGGCACTGGGGGGGCTGCAGTG
ACAACATCGATTTTGGTCGCCTCTTTGGCCGAGAGTTCGTGGACTCCGGG
